Addgene plasmid #87734: pET151-Vps4(81-437)
Purpose: Bacterial expression of N-terminally truncated S. cerevisiae Vps4
Depositing lab: Chris Hill. Depositing organization: University of Utah. Publication: Structural Basis of Protein Translocation by the Vps4-Vta1 AAA ATPase. Monroe N, Han H, Shen PS, Sundquist WI, Hill CP. Elife. 2017 Apr 5;6. pii: e24487. doi: 10.7554/eLife.24487. PubMed 28379137.
Backbone
  Vector backbone: pET151
  Backbone manufacturer: Invitrogen
  Backbone size w/o insert (bp): 5700
  Total vector size (bp): 6800
  Vector type: Bacterial Expression
Growth in bacteria
  Bacterial resistance: Ampicillin, 100 μg/mL
  Growth temperature: 37°C
  Growth strain: DH5alpha
  Copy number: Low Copy
Gene/Insert
  Gene/Insert name: Vacuolar protein sorting-associated protein 4 (alt name: Vps4)
  Species: S. cerevisiae (budding yeast)
  Insert size (bp): 1074
  Mutation: deleted amino acids 1-80
  GenBank ID: NM_001184270
  Entrez Gene: VPS4 (a.k.a. YPR173C, CSC1, DID6, END13, GRD13, VPL4, VPT10)
  Promoter: T7
  Tag / fusion protein: 6xHis-V5-TEV (N terminal on backbone)
  Cloning method: Ligation Independent Cloning
  Sequencing primers: 5′ TAATACGACTCACTATAGG; 3′ GCTAGTTATTGCTCAGCGG
Terms and licenses: Academic/Nonprofit Terms; Industry Terms: Not Available to Industry
How to cite: pET151-Vps4(81-437) was a gift from Chris Hill (Addgene plasmid # 87734 ; http://n2t.net/addgene:87734 ; RRID:Addgene_87734)
