[The description below was written by a language model from this plasmid's Addgene catalogue record and pLannotate feature annotations shown in this document.]
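Description:
pET151-Vps4(81-437) is a bacterial expression plasmid of about 6.8 kb, built on the Invitrogen pET151 backbone, for producing an N-terminally truncated form of Saccharomyces cerevisiae Vps4 in E. coli. It replicates from a pBR322/ColE1-type origin accompanied by the bom region and the rop gene, which keeps copy number low, in line with the catalogue's low-copy designation. Selection is by ampicillin through a β-lactamase gene under its own promoter. Several short tetracycline-resistance fragments and a partial tet promoter are annotated, but these are non-functional remnants of the pBR322 lineage rather than a usable marker.

The expression cassette is a standard T7lac arrangement: a T7 promoter followed immediately by a lac operator, the phage T7 gene 10 ribosome binding site, the open reading frame and a T7 terminator. A lacI gene carried on the plasmid supplies repressor. Transcription therefore depends on a host providing T7 RNA polymerase and is induced with IPTG. The insert of roughly 1.07 kb encodes Vps4 residues 81–437, with amino acids 1–80 deleted, and was introduced by ligation-independent cloning. It is fused at its N terminus to the backbone-encoded 6xHis–V5–TEV leader, giving an affinity handle, an epitope for detection and a TEV protease site for tag removal. The automated annotation marks the V5 tag and TEV site but not the His tag, which is stated only in the catalogue entry. Vps4 is the AAA ATPase that disassembles ESCRT-III complexes during multivesicular body sorting. The associated publication concerns the structural basis of protein translocation by the Vps4–Vta1 complex, so the plasmid's likely use is making recombinant protein for structural and biochemical studies.
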