Features (pLannotate 1.2.2; 21 found; start..end, strand, type, name):
    209..227     +  promoter       T7 promoter: promoter for bacteriophage T7 RNA polymerase
    228..252     +  protein_bind   lac operator: The lac repressor binds to the lac operator to inhibit transcription in E. coli. This inhibition can be relieved by adding lactose or isopropyl-β-D-thiogalactopyranoside (IPTG). lac repressor encoded by lacI
    267..289     +  RBS            RBS: efficient ribosome binding site from bacteriophage T7 gene 10 (Olins and Rangwala, 1989)
    318..359     +  CDS            V5 tag: epitope tag from simian virus 5
    360..379     +  CDS            TEV site (fragment): tobacco etch virus (TEV) protease recognition and cleavage site
    381..1451    +  CDS            VPS4 (fragment): VPS4_YEAST - Also known as CSC1, DID6, END13, GRD13, VPL4, VPT10. Experimental evidence at protein level: Swiss-Prot protein existence level 1. Involved in the transport of biosynthetic membrane proteins from the prevacuolar/endosomal compartment to the vacuole. Required for multivesicular body (MVB) protein sorting. Catalyzes the ATP-dependent dissociation of class E VPS proteins from endosomal membranes, such as the disassembly of the ESCRT-III complex. From Saccharomyces cerevisiae (strain ATCC 204508 / S288c) (Baker's yeast).
   1480..1529    +  CDS            SET1 (fragment): solubility-enhancement tag derived from T7 phage gene 10B
   1537..1584    +  terminator     T7 terminator: transcription terminator for bacteriophage T7 RNA polymerase
   1607..1711    -  CDS            TcR (fragment): tetracycline efflux protein; tet; confers resistance to tetracycline
   1768..1791    -  promoter       tet promoter (fragment): E. coli promoter for tetracycline efflux protein gene
   1908..2012    +  promoter       AmpR promoter: bla
   2013..2873    +  CDS            AmpR: β-lactamase; bla; confers resistance to ampicillin, carbenicillin, and related antibiotics
   3044..3632    +  rep_origin     ori: high-copy-number ColE1/pMB1/pBR322/pUC origin of replication
   3818..3957    -  misc_feature   bom: basis of mobility region from pBR322
   4059..4250    -  CDS            rop: Rop protein, which maintains plasmids at low copy number; rop
   4267..4647    +  CDS            YPB1_ECOLX: Protein predicted: Swiss-Prot protein existence level 4. From Escherichia coli.
   4889..5513    -  CDS            TcR (fragment): tetracycline efflux protein; tet; confers resistance to tetracycline
   5528..5549    -  protein_bind   CAP binding site: CAP binding activates transcription in the presence of cAMP. E. coli catabolite activator protein
   5562..6644    -  CDS            lacI: lac repressor; lacI; The lac repressor binds to the lac operator to inhibit transcription in E. coli. This inhibition can be relieved by adding lactose or isopropyl-β-D-thiogalactopyranoside (IPTG).
   6645..6722    -  promoter       lacI promoter: lacI
   6730..187     -  CDS            TcR (fragment) (across the origin): tetracycline efflux protein; tet; confers resistance to tetracycline
>Addgene plasmid #87734 | pET151-Vps4(81-437) | addgene full sequence | sequence record 175366 | Addgene NGS Result
CAAGGAGATGGCGCCCAACAGTCCCCCGGCCACGGGGCCTGCCACCATACCCACGCCGAAACAAGCGCTC
ATGAGCCCGAAGTGGCGAGCCCGATCTTCCCCATCGGTGATGTCGGCGATATAGGCGCCAGCAACCGCAC
CTGTGGCGCCGGTGATGCCGGCCACGATGCGTCCGGCGTAGAGGATCGAGATCTCGATCCCGCGAAATTA
ATACGACTCACTATAGGGGAATTGTGAGCGGATAACAATTCCCCTCTAGAAATAATTTTGTTTAACTTTA
AGAAGGAGATATACATATGCATCATCACCATCACCATGGTAAGCCTATCCCTAACCCTCTCCTCGGTCTC
GATTCTACGGAAAACCTGTATTTTCAGGGAGCGGCAAAGAAATCTCCTAGCGCTGGTAGTGGTTCCAACG
GTGGTAATAAGAAAATCTCTCAGGAAGAGGGTGAGGATAATGGTGGAGAAGACAACAAAAAGCTAAGAGG
TGCCTTATCGAGTGCTATTTTGTCTGAGAAGCCCAATGTTAAGTGGGAAGACGTGGCTGGACTGGAAGGA
GCCAAAGAGGCCCTTAAAGAAGCCGTTATTTTACCTGTCAAGTTCCCACATTTGTTCAAAGGTAACCGTA
AGCCCACTTCGGGAATCTTATTGTACGGACCACCAGGTACAGGTAAATCATATTTGGCAAAAGCAGTGGC
CACCGAGGCCAATTCTACCTTTTTCAGTGTTAGTTCCAGTGATTTGGTTTCTAAGTGGATGGGTGAATCT
GAAAAACTTGTCAAACAGTTATTTGCGATGGCAAGAGAAAATAAACCTTCTATTATTTTTATAGATGAAG
TGGATGCGCTAACAGGTACCAGAGGAGAAGGAGAGAGCGAAGCAAGTAGAAGAATTAAAACAGAATTATT
GGTACAAATGAATGGTGTTGGGAATGACTCCCAAGGTGTTTTGGTCCTTGGCGCAACAAATATCCCATGG
CAACTGGACAGTGCCATCAGGAGAAGATTTGAAAGAAGAATATATATACCATTACCAGATTTGGCGGCAA
GAACCACCATGTTCGAGATTAACGTCGGCGACACTCCATGCGTATTGACCAAGGAAGATTATAGAACTTT
AGGTGCAATGACTGAAGGTTATTCCGGGAGTGATATTGCTGTAGTGGTGAAAGATGCGCTAATGCAACCG
ATAAGAAAAATTCAAAGCGCGACACATTTCAAAGATGTCTCTACGGAGGACGACGAAACAAGAAAACTAA
CACCATGCTCTCCAGGTGATGATGGCGCCATCGAGATGAGTTGGACGGATATTGAAGCTGATGAATTAAA
AGAACCAGATCTCACCATAAAGGATTTCTTAAAGGCTATCAAATCGACGAGACCTACCGTGAATGAGGAT
GACTTGCTGAAGCAAGAACAGTTCACTAGAGATTTTGGTCAAGAAGGTAACTAGCATATGAAGGGCGAGC
TCAGATCCGGCTGCTAACAAAGCCCGAAAGGAAGCTGAGTTGGCTGCTGCCACCGCTGAGCAATAACTAG
CATAACCCCTTGGGGCCTCTAAACGGGTCTTGAGGGGTTTTTTGCTGAAAGGAGGAACTATATCCGGATA
TCCCGCAAGAGGCCCGGCAGTACCGGCATAACCAAGCCTATGCCTACAGCATCCAGGGTGACGGTGCCGA
GGATGACGATGAGCGCATTGTTAGATTTCATACACGGTGCCTGACTGCGTTAGCAATTTAACTGTGATAA
ACTACCGCATTAAAGCTAGCTTATCGATGATAAGCTGTCAAACATGAGAATTAATTCTTGAAGACGAAAG
GGCCTCGTGATACGCCTATTTTTATAGGTTAATGTCATGATAATAATGGTTTCTTAGACGTCAGGTGGCA
CTTTTCGGGGAAATGTGCGCGGAACCCCTATTTGTTTATTTTTCTAAATACATTCAAATATGTATCCGCT
CATGAGACAATAACCCTGATAAATGCTTCAATAATATTGAAAAAGGAAGAGTATGAGTATTCAACATTTC
CGTGTCGCCCTTATTCCCTTTTTTGCGGCATTTTGCCTTCCTGTTTTTGCTCACCCAGAAACGCTGGTGA
AAGTAAAAGATGCTGAAGATCAGTTGGGTGCACGAGTGGGTTACATCGAACTGGATCTCAACAGCGGTAA
GATCCTTGAGAGTTTTCGCCCCGAAGAACGTTTTCCAATGATGAGCACTTTTAAAGTTCTGCTATGTGGC
GCGGTATTATCCCGTGTTGACGCCGGGCAAGAGCAACTCGGTCGCCGCATACACTATTCTCAGAATGACT
TGGTTGAGTACTCACCAGTCACAGAAAAGCATCTTACGGATGGCATGACAGTAAGAGAATTATGCAGTGC
TGCCATAACCATGAGTGATAACACTGCGGCCAACTTACTTCTGACAACGATCGGAGGACCGAAGGAGCTA
ACCGCTTTTTTGCACAACATGGGGGATCATGTAACTCGCCTTGATCGTTGGGAACCGGAGCTGAATGAAG
CCATACCAAACGACGAGCGTGACACCACGATGCCTGCAGCAATGGCAACAACGTTGCGCAAACTATTAAC
TGGCGAACTACTTACTCTAGCTTCCCGGCAACAATTAATAGACTGGATGGAGGCGGATAAAGTTGCAGGA
CCACTTCTGCGCTCGGCCCTTCCGGCTGGCTGGTTTATTGCTGATAAATCTGGAGCCGGTGAGCGTGGGT
CTCGCGGTATCATTGCAGCACTGGGGCCAGATGGTAAGCCCTCCCGTATCGTAGTTATCTACACGACGGG
GAGTCAGGCAACTATGGATGAACGAAATAGACAGATCGCTGAGATAGGTGCCTCACTGATTAAGCATTGG
TAACTGTCAGACCAAGTTTACTCATATATACTTTAGATTGATTTAAAACTTCATTTTTAATTTAAAAGGA
TCTAGGTGAAGATCCTTTTTGATAATCTCATGACCAAAATCCCTTAACGTGAGTTTTCGTTCCACTGAGC
GTCAGACCCCGTAGAAAAGATCAAAGGATCTTCTTGAGATCCTTTTTTTCTGCGCGTAATCTGCTGCTTG
CAAACAAAAAAACCACCGCTACCAGCGGTGGTTTGTTTGCCGGATCAAGAGCTACCAACTCTTTTTCCGA
AGGTAACTGGCTTCAGCAGAGCGCAGATACCAAATACTGTCCTTCTAGTGTAGCCGTAGTTAGGCCACCA
CTTCAAGAACTCTGTAGCACCGCCTACATACCTCGCTCTGCTAATCCTGTTACCAGTGGCTGCTGCCAGT
GGCGATAAGTCGTGTCTTACCGGGTTGGACTCAAGACGATAGTTACCGGATAAGGCGCAGCGGTCGGGCT
GAACGGGGGGTTCGTGCACACAGCCCAGCTTGGAGCGAACGACCTACACCGAACTGAGATACCTACAGCG
TGAGCTATGAGAAAGCGCCACGCTTCCCGAAGGGAGAAAGGCGGACAGGTATCCGGTAAGCGGCAGGGTC
GGAACAGGAGAGCGCACGAGGGAGCTTCCAGGGGGAAACGCCTGGTATCTTTATAGTCCTGTCGGGTTTC
GCCACCTCTGACTTGAGCGTCGATTTTTGTGATGCTCGTCAGGGGGGCGGAGCCTATGGAAAAACGCCAG
CAACGCGGCCTTTTTACGGTTCCTGGCCTTTTGCTGGCCTTTTGCTCACATGTTCTTTCCTGCGTTATCC
CCTGATTCTGTGGATAACCGTATTACCGCCTTTGAGTGAGCTGATACCGCTCGCCGCAGCCGAACGACCG
AGCGCAGCGAGTCAGTGAGCGAGGAAGCGGAAGAGCGCCTGATGCGGTATTTTCTCCTTACGCATCTGTG
CGGTATTTCACACCGCAATGGTGCACTCTCAGTACAATCTGCTCTGATGCCGCATAGTTAAGCCAGTATA
CACTCCGCTATCGCTACGTGACTGGGTCATGGCTGCGCCCCGACACCCGCCAACACCCGCTGACGCGCCC
TGACGGGCTTGTCTGCTCCCGGCATCCGCTTACAGACAAGCTGTGACCGTCTCCGGGAGCTGCATGTGTC
AGAGGTTTTCACCGTCATCACCGAAACGCGCGAGGCAGCTGCGGTAAAGCTCATCAGCGTGGTCGTGAAG
CGATTCACAGATGTCTGCCTGTTCATCCGCGTCCAGCTCGTTGAGTTTCTCCAGAAGCGTTAATGTCTGG
CTTCTGATAAAGCGGGCCATGTTAAGGGCGGTTTTTTCCTGTTTGGTCACTGATGCCTCCGTGTAAGGGG
GATTTCTGTTCATGGGGGTAATGATACCGATGAAACGAGAGAGGATGCTCACGATACGGGTTACTGATGA
TGAACATGCCCGGTTACTGGAACGTTGTGAGGGTAAACAACTGGCGGTATGGATGCGGCGGGACCAGAGA
AAAATCACTCAGGGTCAATGCCAGCGCTTCGTTAATACAGATGTAGGTGTTCCACAGGGTAGCCAGCAGC
ATCCTGCGATGCAGATCCGGAACATAATGGTGCAGGGCGCTGACTTCCGCGTTTCCAGACTTTACGAAAC
ACGGAAACCGAAGACCATTCATGTTGTTGCTCAGGTCGCAGACGTTTTGCAGCAGCAGTCGCTTCACGTT
CGCTCGCGTATCGGTGATTCATTCTGCTAACCAGTAAGGCAACCCCGCCAGCCTAGCCGGGTCCTCAACG
ACAGGAGCACGATCATGCGCACCCGTGGCCAGGACCCAACGCTGCCCGAGATGCGCCGCGTGCGGCTGCT
GGAGATGGCGGACGCGATGGATATGTTCTGCCAAGGGTTGGTTTGCGCATTCACAGTTCTCCGCAAGAAT
TGATTGGCTCCAATTCTTGGAGTGGTGAATCCGTTAGCGAGGTGCCGCCGGCTTCCATTCAGGTCGAGGT
GGCCCGGCTCCATGCACCGCGACGCAACGCGGGGAGGCAGACAAGGTATAGGGCGGCGCCTACAATCCAT
GCCAACCCGTTCCATGTGCTCGCCGAGGCGGCATAAATCGCCGTGACGATCAGCGGTCCAATGATCGAAG
TTAGGCTGGTAAGAGCCGCGAGCGATCCTTGAAGCTGTCCCTGATGGTCGTCATCTACCTGCCTGGACAG
CATGGCCTGCAACGCGGGCATCCCGATGCCGCCGGAAGCGAGAAGAATCATAATGGGGAAGGCCATCCAG
CCTCGCGTCGCGAACGCCAGCAAGACGTAGCCCAGCGCGTCGGCCGCCATGCCGGCGATAATGGCCTGCT
TCTCGCCGAAACGTTTGGTGGCGGGACCAGTGACGAAGGCTTGAGCGAGGGCGTGCAAGATTCCGAATAC
CGCAAGCGACAGGCCGATCATCGTCGCGCTCCAGCGAAAGCGGTCCTCGCCGAAAATGACCCAGAGCGCT
GCCGGCACCTGTCCTACGAGTTGCATGATAAAGAAGACAGTCATAAGTGCGGCGACGATAGTCATGCCCC
GCGCCCACCGGAAGGAGCTGACTGGGTTGAAGGCTCTCAAGGGCATCGGTCGAGATCCCGGTGCCTAATG
AGTGAGCTAACTTACATTAATTGCGTTGCGCTCACTGCCCGCTTTCCAGTCGGGAAACCTGTCGTGCCAG
CTGCATTAATGAATCGGCCAACGCGCGGGGAGAGGCGGTTTGCGTATTGGGCGCCAGGGTGGTTTTTCTT
TTCACCAGTGAGACGGGCAACAGCTGATTGCCCTTCACCGCCTGGTCCTGAGAGAGTTGCAGCAAGCGGT
CCACGCTGGTTTGCCCCAGCAGGCGAAAATCCTGTTTGATGGTGGTTAACGGCGGGATATAACATGAGCT
GTCTTCGGTATCGTCGTATCCCACTACCGAGATATCCGCACCAACGCGCAGCCCGGACTCGGTAATGGCG
CGCATTGCGCCCAGCGCCATCTGATCGTTGGCAACCAGCATCGCAGTGGGAACGATGCCCTCATTCAGCA
TTTGCATGGTTTGTTGAAAACCGGACATGGCACTCCAGTCGCCTTCCCGTTCCGCTATCGGCTGAATTTG
ATTGCGAGTGAGATATTTATGCCAGCCAGCCAGACGCAGACGCGCCGAGACAGAACTTAATGGGCCCGCT
AACAGCGCGATTTGCTGGTGACCCAATGCGACCAGATGCTCCACGCCCAGTCGCGTACCGTCTTCATGGG
AGAAAATAATACTGTTGATGGGTGTCTGGTCAGAGACATCAAGAAATAACGCCGGAACATTAGTGCAGGC
AGCTTCCACAGCAATGGCATCCTGGTCATCCAGCGGATAGTTAATGATCAGCCCACTGACGCGTTGCGCG
AGAAGATTGTGCACCGCCGCTTTACAGGCTTCGACGCCGCTTCGTTCTACCATCGACACCACCACGCTGG
CACCCAGTTGATCGGCGCGAGATTTAATCGCCGCGACAATTTGCGACGGCGCGTGCAGGGCCAGACTGGA
GGTGGCAACGCCAATCAGCAACGACTGTTTGCCCGCCAGTTGTTGTGCCACGCGGTTGGGAATGTAATTC
AGCTCCGCCATCGCCGCTTCCACTTTTTCCCGCGTTTTCGCAGAAACGTGGCTGGCCTGGTTCACCACGC
GGGAAACGGTCTGATAAGAGACACCGGCATACTCTGCGACATCGTATAACGTTACTGGTTTCACATTCAC
CACCCTGAATTGACTCTCTTCCGGGCGCTATCATGCCATACCGCGAAAGGTTTTGCGCCATTCGATGGTG
TCCGGGATCTCGACGCTCTCCCTTATGCGACTCCTGCATTAGGAAGCAGCCCAGTAGTAGGTTGAGGCCG
TTGAGCACCGCCGCCGCAAGGAATGGTGCATG
